>Addgene plasmid #109810 | pHH0103_THRA_Hormone-recep | addgene full sequence | sequence record 213672 | Addgene NGS Result
TTGACAATTAATCATCGGCTCGTATAATGTGTGGAATTGTGAGCGGATAACAATTTCACACAGGAAACAG
CCAGTCCGTTTAGGTGTTTTCACGAGCACTTCACCAACAAGGACCATAGATTATGAAAATCGAAGAACAC
CATCACCATCACCATTCCAGCGGTAAGCTTATGTCCCCTATACTAGGTTATTGGAAAATTAAGGGCCTTG
TGCAACCCACTCGACTTCTTTTGGAATATCTTGAAGAAAAATATGAAGAGCATTTGTATGAGCGCGATGA
AGGTGATAAATGGCGAAACAAAAAGTTTGAATTGGGTTTGGAGTTTCCCAATCTTCCTTATTATATTGAT
GGTGATGTTAAATTAACACAGTCTATGGCCATCATACGTTATATAGCTGACAAGCACAACATGTTGGGTG
GTTGTCCAAAAGAGCGTGCAGAGATTTCAATGCTTGAAGGAGCGGTTTTGGATATTAGATACGGTGTTTC
GAGAATTGCATATAGTAAAGACTTTGAAACTCTCAAAGTTGATTTTCTTAGCAAGCTACCTGAAATGCTG
AAAATGTTCGAAGATCGTTTATGTCATAAAACATATTTAAATGGTGATCATGTAACCCATCCTGACTTCA
TGTTGTATGACGCTCTTGATGTTGTTTTATACATGGACCCAATGTGCCTGGATGCGTTCCCAAAATTAGT
TTGTTTTAAAAAACGTATTGAAGCTATCCCACAAATTGATAAGTACTTGAAATCCAGCAAGTATATAGCA
TGGCCTTTGCAGGGCTGGCAAGCCACGTTTGGTGGTGGCGACCATCCTCCAAAATCGGATCTGGAAGTTC
TGTTCCAGGGGCCCCTGTCCAGCGGTCTGGTTCCGCGTGGTTCCGGTACCGCGGCCCAGCCGGCCGAAGA
AATGATCCGTAGCCTGCAACAGCGTCCTGAACCAACTCCGGAAGAATGGGACCTGATCCACATTGCGACC
GAGGCACACCGTTCTACCAACGCTCAGGGTTCCCACTGGAAACAGCGTCGCAAATTTCTGCCTGACGACA
TTGGTCAGAGCCCGATCGTGTCCATGCCGGACGGCGACAAAGTTGACCTGGAAGCATTCAGCGAATTCAC
TAAAATCATCACCCCGGCGATCACCCGCGTTGTTGATTTCGCCAAAAAGCTGCCGATGTTCTCCGAGCTG
CCGTGTGAAGATCAGATCATTCTGCTGAAAGGCTGTTGCATGGAAATTATGAGCCTGCGTGCGGCAGTCC
GCTACGATCCGGAATCCGATACTCTGACGCTGTCTGGCGAGATGGCAGTGAAACGTGAGCAGCTGAAAAA
TGGTGGCCTGGGCGTTGTATCTGACGCTATTTTTGAGCTGGGTAAATCCCTGAGCGCGTTCAACCTGGAT
GACACCGAAGTCGCTCTGCTGCAGGCTGTACTGCTGATGTCCACCGATCGCTCTGGCCTGCTGTGCGTTG
ATAAGATCGAAAAATCTCAGGAAGCCTACCTGCTGGCGTTTGAACACTACGTAAACCACCGTAAACATAA
CATCCCGCACTTCTGGCCGAAGCTGCTGATGAAAGAACGTGAGGTGCAGTCTAGCATCCTGTATAAAGGT
GCTGCCGCGGAAGGTCGTCCGGGCGGTTCTCTGGGTGTTCATCCAGAAGGTCAGCAACTGCTGGGTATGC
ATGTTGTGCAGGGCGCGGCCGCATA
[142 nt withheld, positions 1706-1847]
C
[98 nt withheld, positions 1849-1946]
AGTTTGTACTGGTGACGAAACTCAGTGTCTAGCTAGAGTGGC
[149 nt withheld, positions 1989-2137]
T
[41 nt withheld, positions 2139-2179]
T
[62 nt withheld, positions 2181-2242]
A
[35 nt withheld, positions 2244-2278]
CCTCCCTCAATCGGTTGAATGTCGCCCTTTTGTCTTTGGCGCTGGTAAACCATATGAA
[86 nt withheld, positions 2337-2422]
T
[54 nt withheld, positions 2424-2477]
CTAGCGCCGCCCTATACCTTGTCTGCCTCCCCGCGTTGCGTCGCGGTGCATGGAGCCGGGCCACCTCGAC
CTGAATGGAAGCCGGCGGCACCTCGCTAACGGATTCACCACTCCAAGAATTGGAGCCAATCAATTCTTGC
GGAGAACTGTGAATGCGCAAACCAACCCTTGGCAGAACATATCCATCGCGTCCGCCATCTCCAGCAGCCG
CACGCGGCGCATCTCGGGCAGCGTTGGGTCCTGGCCACGGGTGCGCATGATCGTGCTCCTGTCGTTGAGG
ACCCGGCTAGGCTGGCGGGGTTGCCTTACTGGTTAGCAGAATGAATCACCGATACGCGAGCGAACGTGAA
GCGACTGCTGCTGCAAAACGTCTGCGACCTGAGCAACAACATGAATGGTCTTCGGTTTCCGTGTTTCGTA
AAGTCTGGAAACGCGGAAGTCAGCGCCCTGCACCATTATGTTCCGGATCTGCATCGCAGGATGCTGCTGG
CTACCCTGTGGAACACCTACATCTGTATTAACGAAGCGCTGGCATTGACCCTGAGTGATTTTTCTCTGGT
CCCGCCGCATCCATACCGCCAGTTGTTTACCCTCACAACGTTCCAGTAACCGGGCATGTTCATCATCAGT
AACCCGTATCGTGAGCATCCTCTCTCGTTTCATCGGTATCATTACCCCCATGAACAGAAATCCCCCTTAC
ACGGAGGCATCAGTGACCAAACAGGAAAAAACCGCCCTTAACATGGCCCGCTTTATCAGAAGCCAGACAT
TAACGCTTCTGGAGAAACTCAACGAGCTGGACGCGGATGAACAGGCAGACATCTGTGAATCGCTTCACGA
CCACGCTGATGAGCTTTACCGCAGGATCCGCGAAATTGTAAGCGTTAATATTTTGTTAAAATTCGCGTTA
AATTTTTGTTAAATCAGCTCATTTTTTAACCAATAGGCCGAAATCGGCAAAATCCCTTATAAATCAAAAG
AATAGACCGAGATAGGGT
[37 nt withheld, positions 3476-3512]
AAAGAACGTGGACTCCAACGTCAAAGG
[49 nt withheld, positions 3540-3588]
T
[91 nt withheld, positions 3590-3680]
G
[124 nt withheld, positions 3682-3805]
CGCGGATCCTGCCTCGCGCGTTTCGGTGATGACGGTGAAAACCTCTGACACATGCAGCTCCCGGAGACGG
TCACAGCTTGTCTGTAAGCGGATGCCGGGAGCAGACAAGCCCGTCAGGGCGCGTCAGCGGGTGTTGGCGG
GTGTCGGGGCGCAGCCATGACCCAGTCACGTAGCGATAGCGGAGTGTATACTGGCTTAACTATGCGGCAT
CAGAGCAGATTGTACTGAGAGTGCACCATATGCGGTGTGAAATACCGCACAGATGCGTAAGGAGAAAATA
CCGCATCAGGCGCTCTTCCGCTTCCTCGCTCACTGACTCGCTGCGCTCGGTCGTTCGGCTGCGGCGAGCG
GTATCAGCTCACTCAAAGGCGGTAATACGGTTATCCACAGAATCAGGGGATAACGCAGGAAAGAACATGT
GAGCAAAAGGCCAGCAAAAGGCCAGGAACCGTAAAAAGGCCGCGTTGCTGGCGTTTTTCCATAGGCTCCG
CCCCCCTGACGAGCATCACAAAAATCGACGCTCAAGTCAGAGGTGGCGAAACCCGACAGGACTATAAAGA
TACCAGGGTTTCCCCCTGGAAGCTCCCTCGTGCGCTCTCCTGTTCCGACCCTGCCGCTTACCGGATACCT
GTCCGCCTTTCTCCCTTCGGGAAGCGTGGCGCTTTCTCATAGCTCACGCTGTAGGTATCTCAGTTCGGTG
TAGGTCGTTCGCTCCAAGCTGGGCTGTGTGCACGAACCCCCCGTTCAGCCCGACCGCTGCGCCTTATCCG
GTAACTATCGTCTTGAGTCCAACCCGGTAAGACACGACTTATCGCCACTGGCAGCAGCCACTGGTAACAG
GATTAGCAGAGCGAGGTATGTAGGCGGTGCTACAGAGTTCTTGAAGTGGTGGCCTAACTACGGCTACACT
AGAAGGACAGTATTTGGTATCTGCGCTCTGCTGAAGCCAGTTACCTTCGGAAAAAGAGTTGGTAGCTCTT
GATCCGGCAAACAAACCACCGCTGGTAGCGGTGGTTTTTTTGTTTGCAAGCAGCAGATTACGCGCAGAAA
AAAAGGATCTCAAGAAGATCCTTTGATCTTTTCTACGGGGTCTGACGCTCAGTGGAACGAAAACTCACGT
TAAGGGATTTTGGTCATGAGATTATCAAAAAGGATCTTCACCTAGATCCTTTTAAATTAAAAATGAAGTT
TTAAATCAATCTAAAGTATATATGAGTAAACTTGGTCTGACAGTTACCAATGCTTAATCAGTGAGGCACC
TATCTCAGCGATCTGTCTATTTCGTTCATCCATAGTTGCCTGACTCCCCGTCGTGTAGATAACTACGATA
CGGGAGGGCTTACCATCTGGCCCCAGTGCTGCAATGATACCGCGAGACCCACGCTCACCGGCTCCAGATT
TATCAGCAATAAACCAGCCAGCCGGAAGGGCCGAGCGCAGAAGTGGTCCTGCAACTTTATCCGCCTCCAT
CCAGTCTATTAATTGTTGCCGGGAAGCTAGAGTAAGTAGTTCGCCAGTTAATAGTTTGCGCAACGTTGTT
GCCATTGCTGCAGGCATCGTGGTGTCACGCTCGTCGTTTGGTATGGCTTCATTCAGCTCCGGTTCCCAAC
GATCAAGGCGAGTTACATGATCCCCCATGTTGTGCAAAAAAGCGGTTAGCTCCTTCGGTCCTCCGATCGT
TGTCAGAAGTAAGTTGGCCGCAGTGTTATCACTCATGGTTATGGCAGCACTGCATAATTCTCTTACTGTC
ATGCCATCCGTAAGATGCTTTTCTGTGACTGGTGAGTACTCAACCAAGTCATTCTGAGAATAGTGTATGC
GGCGACCGAGTTGCTCTTGCCCGGCGTCAACACGGGATAATACCGCGCCACATAGCAGAACTTTAAAAGT
GCTCATCATTGGAAAACGTTCTTCGGGGCGAAAACTCTCAAGGATCTTACCGCTGTTGAGATCCAGTTCG
ATGTAACCCACTCGTGCACCCAACTGATCTTCAGCATCTTTTACTTTCACCAGCGTTTCTGGGTGAGCAA
AAACAGGAAGGCAAAATGCCGCAAAAAAGGGAATAAGGGCGACACGGAAATGTTGAATACTCATACTCTT
CCTTTTTCAATATTATTGAAGCATTTATCAGGGTTATTGTCTCATGAGCGGATACATATTTGAATGTATT
TAGAAAAATAAACAAATAGGGGTTCCGCGCACATTTCCCCGAAAAGTGCCACCTGACGTCTAAGAAACCA
TTATTATCATGACATTAACCTATAAAAATAGGCGTATCACGAGGCCCTTTCGTCTTCAAGAATTCCCGAC
ACCATCGAATGGTGCAAAACCTTTCGCGGTATGGCATGATAGCGCCCGGAAGAGAGTCAATTCAGGGTGG
TGAATGTGAAACCAGTAACGTTATACGATGTCGCAGAGTATGCCGGTGTCTCTTATCAGACCGTTTCCCG
CGTGGTGAACCAGGCCAGCCACGTTTCTGCGAAAACGCGGGAAAAAGTGGAAGCGGCGATGGCGGAGCTG
AATTACATTCCCAACCGCGTGGCACAACAACTGGCGGGCAAACAGTCGTTGCTGATTGGCGTTGCCACCT
CCAGTCTGGCCCTGCACGCGCCGTCGCAAATTGTCGCGGCGATTAAATCTCGCGCCGATCAACTGGGTGC
CAGCGTGGTGGTGTCGATGGTAGAACGAAGCGGCGTCGAAGCCTGTAAAGCGGCGGTGCACAATCTTCTC
GCGCAACGCGTCAGTGGGCTGATCATTAACTATCCGCTGGATGACCAGGATGCCATTGCTGTGGAAGCTG
CCTGCACTAATGTTCCGGCGTTATTTCTTGATGTCTCTGACCAGACACCCATCAACAGTATTATTTTCTC
CCATGAAGACGGTACGCGACTGGGCGTGGAGCATCTGGTCGCATTGGGTCACCAGCAAATCGCGCTGTTA
GCGGGCCCATTAAGTTCTGTCTCGGCGCGTCTGCGTCTGGCTGGCTGGCATAAATATCTCACTCGCAATC
AAATTCAGCCGATAGCGGAACGGGAAGGCGACTGGAGTGCCATGTCCGGTTTTCAACAAACCATGCAAAT
GCTGAATGAGGGCATCGTTCCCACTGCGATGCTGGTTGCCAACGATCAGATGGCGCTGGGCGCAATGCGC
GCCATTACCGAGTCCGGGCTGCGCGTTGGTGCGGATATCTCGGTAGTGGGATACGACGATACCGAAGACA
GCTCATGTTATATCCCGCCGTTAACCACCATCAAACAGGATTTTCGCCTGCTGGGGCAAACCAGCGTGGA
CCGCTTGCTGCAACTCTCTCAGGGCCAGGCGGTGAAGGGCAATCAGCTGTTGCCCGTCTCACTGGTGAAA
AGAAAAACCACCCTGGCGCCCAATACGCAAACCGCCTCTCCCCGCGCGTTGGCCGATTCATTAATGCAGC
TGGCACGACAGGTTTCCCGACTGGAAAGCGGGCAGTGAGCGCAACGCAATTAATGTAAGTTAGCTCACTC
ATTAGGCACAATTCTCATGTTTGACAGCTTATCATCGACTGCACGGTGCACCAATGCTTCTGGCGTCAGG
CAGCCATCGGAAGCTGTGGTATGGCTGTGCAGGTCGTAAATCACTGCATAATTCGTGTCGCTCAAGGCGC
ACTCCCGTTCTGGATAATGTTTTTTGCGCCGACATCATAACGGTTCTGGCAAATATTCTGAAATGAGCTG
Features (pLannotate 1.2.2; 21 found; start..end, strand, type, name):
      1..29      +  promoter       tac promoter: strong E. coli promoter; hybrid between the trp and lac UV5 promoters
     37..53      +  protein_bind   lac operator: The lac repressor binds to the lac operator to inhibit transcription in E. coli. This inhibition can be relieved by adding lactose or isopropyl-β-D-thiogalactopyranoside (IPTG). lac repressor encoded by lacI
    138..155     +  CDS            6xHis: 6xHis affinity tag
    171..824     +  CDS            GST26_SCHJA: Experimental evidence at protein level: Swiss-Prot protein existence level 1. GST isoenzymes appear to play a central role in the parasite detoxification system. Other functions are also suspected including a role in increasing the solubility of haematin in the parasite gut. From Schistosoma japonicum (Blood fluke).
    906..1694    +  CDS            THRA (fragment): THA_HUMAN - Also known as EAR7, ERBA1, NR1A1, THRA1, THRA2. Experimental evidence at protein level: Swiss-Prot protein existence level 1. [Isoform Alpha-2]: Does not bind thyroid hormone and functions as a weak dominant negative inhibitor of thyroid hormone action. From Homo sapiens (Human).
   1710..1757    +  terminator     fd terminator (sequence withheld): central terminator from bacteriophage fd (Otsuka and Kunisawa, 1982)
   1762..1974    +  CDS            M13 gene III (fragment) (sequence partly withheld): pIII; III; minor coat protein
   1989..2459    +  CDS            M13 gene III (fragment) (sequence partly withheld): pIII; III; minor coat protein
   2481..2551    +  CDS            TcR (fragment): tetracycline efflux protein; tet; confers resistance to tetracycline
   2793..3173    -  CDS            YPB1_ECOLX: Protein predicted: Swiss-Prot protein existence level 4. From Escherichia coli.
   3190..3341    +  CDS            rop (fragment): Rop protein, which maintains plasmids at low copy number; rop
   3377..3805    -  rep_origin     f1 ori (sequence partly withheld): f1 bacteriophage origin of replication; arrow indicates direction of (+) strand synthesis
   3814..3853    +  CDS            rop (fragment): Rop protein, which maintains plasmids at low copy number; rop
   3955..4095    +  misc_feature   bom: basis of mobility region from pBR322
   4281..4868    -  rep_origin     ori: high-copy-number ColE1/pMB1/pBR322/pUC origin of replication
   5039..5899    -  CDS            AmpR: β-lactamase; bla; confers resistance to ampicillin, carbenicillin, and related antibiotics
   5900..6004    -  promoter       AmpR promoter: bla
   6113..6190    +  promoter       lacIq promoter: lacI (mutant); In the lacIq allele, a single base change in the promoter boosts expression of the lacI gene about 10-fold.
   6191..7273    +  CDS            lacI: lac repressor; lacI; The lac repressor binds to the lac operator to inhibit transcription in E. coli. This inhibition can be relieved by adding lactose or isopropyl-β-D-thiogalactopyranoside (IPTG).
   7286..7307    +  protein_bind   CAP binding site: CAP binding activates transcription in the presence of cAMP. E. coli catabolite activator protein
   7326..7343    +  promoter       tet promoter (fragment): E. coli promoter for tetracycline efflux protein gene
