[The description below was written by a language model from this plasmid's Addgene catalogue record and pLannotate feature annotations shown in this document.]
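Description:
pHH0103_THRA_Hormone-recep is a bacterial expression plasmid of about 7.5 kb, built on the pHH0103 backbone, for producing and purifying the hormone-receptor domain of human thyroid hormone receptor alpha (THRA) in E. coli. It replicates from a ColE1/pBR322-type origin with the pBR322 bom region nearby. The catalogue lists it as low copy, although the rop gene is annotated only as two fragments that are interrupted by an f1 phage origin. Selection is by ampicillin resistance, provided by a β-lactamase gene under its own promoter.

Expression is driven by the strong hybrid tac promoter with a lac operator immediately downstream. The plasmid also carries lacI under the lacIq promoter, so repressor is supplied in cis and transcription is held off until it is induced with IPTG. The open reading frame begins with a 6xHis tag, continues into Schistosoma japonicum glutathione S-transferase, and then into a THRA fragment of roughly 790 bp. This arrangement should give an N-terminally His- and GST-tagged fusion that can be purified by metal-chelate or glutathione affinity. The insert was cloned between SfiI and NotI sites and is followed by the bacteriophage fd terminator.

Downstream of the terminator are fragments of M13 gene III, together with remnants of the tetracycline resistance gene and its promoter. These, along with the f1 origin, appear to be leftovers from a phagemid-type ancestor, though the record does not give the backbone's history or assign them any function here. The plasmid belongs to a collection of tagged domains from a large-scale survey of peptide ligands for peptide recognition modules, in which the purified domain would plausibly serve as a binding target.
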