Addgene plasmid #109810: pHH0103_THRA_Hormone-recep
Purpose: Protein expression and purification of THRA_Hormone-recep
Depositing lab: Sachdev Sidhu. Depositing organization: University of Toronto. Publication: Large-scale survey and database of high affinity ligands for peptide recognition modules. Teyra J, Kelil A, Jain S, Helmy M, Jajodia R, Hooda Y, Gu J, D'Cruz AA, Nicholson SE, Min J, Sudol M, Kim PM, Bader GD, Sidhu SS. Mol Syst Biol. 2020 Dec;16(12):e9310. doi: 10.15252/msb.20199310. PubMed 33438817.
Backbone
  Vector backbone: pHH0103
  Vector type: Bacterial Expression
Growth in bacteria
  Bacterial resistance: Ampicillin, 100 μg/mL
  Growth temperature: 37°C
  Growth strain: DH5alpha
  Copy number: Low Copy
Gene/Insert
  Gene/Insert name: THRA_Hormone-recep
  Species: H. sapiens (human)
  Entrez Gene: THRA (a.k.a. AR7, CHNG6, EAR7, ERB-T-1, ERBA, ERBA1, NR1A1, THRA1, THRA2, THRalpha, THRalpha1, THRalpha2, TRalpha, TRalpha1, TRalpha2, c-ERBA-1, c-erbA)
  Cloning method: Restriction Enzyme; 5′ cloning site Sfi1 (unknown if destroyed); 3′ cloning site Not1 (unknown if destroyed)
Terms and licenses: Academic/Nonprofit Terms; Industry Terms: Not Available to Industry
How to cite: pHH0103_THRA_Hormone-recep was a gift from Sachdev Sidhu (Addgene plasmid # 109810 ; http://n2t.net/addgene:109810 ; RRID:Addgene_109810)
