>Addgene plasmid #109810 | pHH0103_THRA_Hormone-recep | depositor partial sequence | sequence record 206762 | pHH0103_THRA_Hormone-recep sequence 810 bps
GGCCCAGCCGGCCGAAGAAATGATCCGTAGCCTGCAACAGCGTCCTGAACCAACTCCGGAAGAATGGGAC
CTGATCCACATTGCGACCGAGGCACACCGTTCTACCAACGCTCAGGGTTCCCACTGGAAACAGCGTCGCA
AATTTCTGCCTGACGACATTGGTCAGAGCCCGATCGTGTCCATGCCGGACGGCGACAAAGTTGACCTGGA
AGCATTCAGCGAATTCACTAAAATCATCACCCCGGCGATCACCCGCGTTGTTGATTTCGCCAAAAAGCTG
CCGATGTTCTCCGAGCTGCCGTGTGAAGATCAGATCATTCTGCTGAAAGGCTGTTGCATGGAAATTATGA
GCCTGCGTGCGGCAGTCCGCTACGATCCGGAATCCGATACTCTGACGCTGTCTGGCGAGATGGCAGTGAA
ACGTGAGCAGCTGAAAAATGGTGGCCTGGGCGTTGTATCTGACGCTATTTTTGAGCTGGGTAAATCCCTG
AGCGCGTTCAACCTGGATGACACCGAAGTCGCTCTGCTGCAGGCTGTACTGCTGATGTCCACCGATCGCT
CTGGCCTGCTGTGCGTTGATAAGATCGAAAAATCTCAGGAAGCCTACCTGCTGGCGTTTGAACACTACGT
AAACCACCGTAAACATAACATCCCGCACTTCTGGCCGAAGCTGCTGATGAAAGAACGTGAGGTGCAGTCT
AGCATCCTGTATAAAGGTGCTGCCGCGGAAGGTCGTCCGGGCGGTTCTCTGGGTGTTCATCCAGAAGGTC
AGCAACTGCTGGGTATGCATGTTGTGCAGGGCGCGGCCGC
